>Addgene plasmid #11376 | MDH1-miR-181a-1-PGK-GFP | addgene partial sequence | sequence record 18731 | H1 5'-tcgctatgtgttctgggaaa-3'
GGGATCTTATAAGTTCTGTATGAGACCACTCGAGTGTGACAGGTTTGGTTAAAGGATTGGGCTTTCCTCT
GCCTCCCTCCTGCTCCAGACTCCCACAGATACTGTTTAAATCAGCACATCTCTGCCTCACAGGTTGCTTC
AGTGAACATTCAACGCTGTCGGTGAGTTTGGAATTCAAATAAAAACCATCGACCGTTGATTGTACCCTAT
AGCTAACCATCATCTACTCCATGGCCCTCTGCGTTTGCTGAAGACAGAACCGCAAAGCAGGACCCGACAG
GATTCTTTTTTAATTAAGAATTCCTAGAATTCTTGCCAAACCTACAGGTGGGGTCTTTCATTCCCCCCTT
TTTCTGGAGACTAAATAAAATCTTTTATTTTATCGATAAGCTTGGCTGCAGGTCGACGCGGCCGCAATTC
TTAATTAATTCATTACTTGTACAGCTCGTCCATGCCGAGAGTGATCCCGGCGGCGGTCACGAACTCCAGC
AGGACCATGTGATCGCGCTTCTCGTTGGGGTCTTTGCTCAGGGCGGACTGGGTGCTCAGGTAGTGGTTGT
CGGGCAGCAGCACGGGGCCGTCGCCGATGGGGGTGTTCTGCTGGTAGTGGTCGGCGAGCTGCACGCTGCC
GTCCTCGATGTTGTGGCGGATCTTGAAGTTCGCCTTGATGCCGTTCTTCTGCTTGTCGGCCATGATATAG
ACGTTGTGGCTGTTGTAGTTGTACTCCAGCTTGTGCCC
