[The description below was written by a language model from this plasmid's Addgene catalogue record.]
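Description:
MDH1-miR-181a-1-PGK-GFP is a retroviral vector for expressing a microRNA in mammalian cells, built on the MDH1-PGK-GFP 2.0 backbone (about 7 kb without insert). It is catalogued as a mammalian expression, retroviral and RNAi construct. In bacteria it is maintained as a high-copy plasmid under ampicillin selection. No feature table accompanies the record, so the origin of replication, the long terminal repeats, the packaging signal and other backbone elements are not itemised and can only be assumed from the retroviral classification.

The payload is a roughly 260 bp mouse genomic fragment carrying miR-181a-1, inserted by restriction cloning. A fragment of this size is much longer than the mature microRNA, so it presumably contains the precursor hairpin with flanking native sequence, allowing the cell's own processing machinery to generate the mature miRNA. The record does not state which promoter drives the miRNA fragment. As the vector name indicates, the backbone also carries a GFP reporter under a PGK (phosphoglycerate kinase) promoter, a constitutive promoter in mammalian cells. This separate cassette lets transduced cells be identified or sorted by fluorescence independently of miRNA expression.

After packaging into retroviral particles, the construct delivers stable, integrated miR-181a-1 expression to dividing target cells. The associated publication concerns microRNA modulation of hematopoietic lineage differentiation, which is consistent with use for ectopic miRNA expression in hematopoietic progenitor cells, with lineage outcomes followed in the GFP-positive population.
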