Addgene plasmid #11376: MDH1-miR-181a-1-PGK-GFP
Depositing lab: Chang-Zheng Chen. Depositing organization: Stanford University. Publication: MicroRNAs modulate hematopoietic lineage differentiation. Chen CZ, Li L, Lodish HF, Bartel DP. Science. 2004 Jan 2. 303(5654):83-6. 10.1126/science.1091903 PubMed 14657504.
Backbone
  Vector backbone: MDH1-PGK-GFP 2.0
  Backbone size w/o insert (bp): 6963
  Vector type: Mammalian Expression, Retroviral, RNAi
Growth in bacteria
  Bacterial resistance: Ampicillin, 100 μg/mL
  Growth temperature: 37°C
  Growth strain: DH5alpha
  Copy number: High Copy
Gene/Insert
  Gene/Insert name: miR-181a-1
  Species: M. musculus (mouse)
  Insert size (bp): 260
  Cloning method: Restriction Enzyme
  Sequencing primers: 5′ N/A; 3′ N/A
Terms and licenses: Academic/Nonprofit Terms; Industry Terms: Not Available to Industry
How to cite: MDH1-miR-181a-1-PGK-GFP was a gift from Chang-Zheng Chen (Addgene plasmid # 11376 ; http://n2t.net/addgene:11376 ; RRID:Addgene_11376)
